Addgene plasmid #47288: TAL3569
Depositing lab: Keith Joung. Depositing organization: Massachusetts General Hospital. Publication: Targeted gene disruption in somatic zebrafish cells using engineered TALENs. Sander JD, Cade L, Khayter C, Reyon D, Peterson RT, Joung JK, Yeh JR. Nat Biotechnol. 2011 Aug 5;29(8):697-8. doi: 10.1038/nbt.1934. PubMed 21822241.
Backbone
  Vector backbone: JDS78
  Backbone manufacturer: Addgene plasmid #32290
  Backbone size w/o insert (bp): 6447
  Vector type: Mammalian Expression ; T7
Growth in bacteria
  Bacterial resistance: Ampicillin, 100 μg/mL
  Growth temperature: 37°C
  Growth strain: XL1 Blue
  Copy number: High Copy
Gene/Insert
  Gene/Insert name: ZebrafishCommunity-SYNE2-right (alt name: SYNE2)
  Species: D. rerio (zebrafish)
  Insert size (bp): 1430
  Promoter: CMV
  Tag / fusion protein: 3X Flag (N terminal on backbone); WT FOKI (C terminal on backbone)
  Cloning method: Restriction Enzyme; 5′ cloning site BsmBI (destroyed during cloning); 3′ cloning site BsmBI (destroyed during cloning)
  Sequencing primers: 5′ CMV-F; 3′ BGH-rev
Terms and licenses: Academic/Nonprofit Terms; Industry Terms: Not Available to Industry
Depositor comments: Target binding site: TCGCCCTCTAACTCAGCT It is strongly recommended that users perform a diagnostic digest to verify this plasmid prior to use. For example, a double digest of the plasmid with BamHI and KpnI should result in two bands at 2.3kb and 5.8kb.
How to cite: TAL3569 was a gift from Keith Joung (Addgene plasmid # 47288 ; http://n2t.net/addgene:47288 ; RRID:Addgene_47288)
