[The description below was written by a language model from this plasmid's Addgene catalogue record.]
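Description:
TAL3569 is a TALEN expression plasmid built on the JDS78 backbone (about 6.4 kb without insert), a vector classed as mammalian expression with an additional T7 promoter. It encodes the "right" half of a TALE nuclease pair directed against the zebrafish (D. rerio) SYNE2 gene, part of a community set of zebrafish-targeting TALENs. In bacteria it is maintained as a high-copy plasmid under ampicillin selection. The record does not name the origin of replication, and no feature table is provided.

The insert of roughly 1.4 kb is an engineered array of TAL effector repeats whose order specifies recognition of an 18-nucleotide site in SYNE2. It was placed into the backbone through BsmBI sites, which were destroyed during cloning, as expected for a type IIS enzyme that cuts outside its recognition sequence and allows seamless in-frame joining. The backbone contributes the flanking coding sequences: an N-terminal 3X Flag epitope for detection and a C-terminal wild-type FokI nuclease domain. Because FokI cleaves as a dimer, this right monomer is meant to be used with a matching left monomer that binds the opposite strand nearby, so that the two nuclease domains meet over the spacer and create a double-strand break. Error-prone repair of that break can then produce disrupting insertions or deletions.

The CMV promoter drives expression in transfected cells, and the BGH-reverse sequencing primer suggests a BGH polyadenylation region downstream. The T7 designation indicates that the coding sequence can also be transcribed in vitro to make mRNA, which fits the targeted gene disruption in zebrafish described in the associated publication. The depositor recommends confirming the plasmid by diagnostic restriction digest before use, a sensible check for repeat-rich TALE arrays.
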