>Addgene plasmid #47288 | TAL3569 | depositor partial sequence | sequence record 67375 | Insert sequence
ATGGACTACAAAGACCATGACGGTGATTATAAAGATCATGACATCGATTACAAGGATGACGATGACAAGA
TGGCCCCCAAGAAGAAGAGGAAGGTGGGCATTCACCGCGGGGTACCTATGGTGGACTTGAGGACACTCGG
TTATTCGCAACAGCAACAGGAGAAAATCAAGCCTAAGGTCAGGAGCACCGTCGCGCAACACCACGAGGCG
CTTGTGGGGCATGGCTTCACTCATGCGCATATTGTCGCGCTTTCACAGCACCCTGCGGCGCTTGGGACGG
TGGCTGTCAAATACCAAGATATGATTGCGGCCCTGCCCGAAGCCACGCACGAGGCAATTGTAGGGGTCGG
TAAACAGTGGTCGGGAGCGCGAGCACTTGAGGCGCTGCTGACTGTGGCGGGTGAGCTTAGGGGGCCTCCG
CTCCAGCTCGACACCGGGCAGCTGCTGAAGATCGCGAAGAGAGGGGGAGTAACAGCGGTAGAGGCAGTGC
ACGCCTGGCGCAATGCGCTCACCGGGGCCCCCTTGAACCTGACCCCAGACCAGGTAGTCGCAATCGCGTC
ACATGACGGGGGAAAGCAAGCCCTGGAAACCGTGCAAAGGTTGTTGCCGGTCCTTTGTCAAGACCACGGC
CTTACACCGGAGCAAGTCGTGGCCATTGCAAATAATAACGGTGGCAAACAGGCTCTTGAGACGGTTCAGA
GACTTCTCCCAGTTCTCTGTCAAGCCCACGGGCTGACTCCCGATCAAGTTGTAGCGATTGCGTCGCATGA
CGGAGGGAAACAAGCATTGGAGACTGTCCAACGGCTCCTTCCCGTGTTGTGTCAAGCCCACGGTTTGACG
CCTGCACAAGTGGTCGCCATCGCCAGCCATGATGGCGGTAAGCAGGCGCTGGAAACAGTACAGCGCCTGC
TGCCTGTACTGTGCCAGGATCATGGACTGACCCCAGACCAGGTAGTCGCAATCGCGTCACATGACGGGGG
AAAGCAAGCCCTGGAAACCGTGCAAAGGTTGTTGCCGGTCCTTTGTCAAGACCACGGCCTTACACCGGAG
CAAGTCGTGGCCATTGCAAGCAATGGGGGTGGCAAACAGGCTCTTGAGACGGTTCAGAGACTTCTCCCAG
TTCTCTGTCAAGCCCACGGGCTGACTCCCGATCAAGTTGTAGCGATTGCGTCGCATGACGGAGGGAAACA
AGCATTGGAGACTGTCCAACGGCTCCTTCCCGTGTTGTGTCAAGCCCACGGTTTGACGCCTGCACAAGTG
GTCGCCATCGCCTCGAATGGCGGCGGTAAGCAGGCGCTGGAAACAGTACAGCGCCTGCTGCCTGTACTGT
GCCAGGATCATGGACTGACCCCAGACCAGGTAGTCGCAATCGCGTCGAACATTGGGGGAAAGCAAGCCCT
GGAAACCGTGCAAAGGTTGTTGCCGGTCCTTTGTCAAGACCACGGCCTTACACCGGAGCAAGTCGTGGCC
ATTGCAAGCAACATCGGTGGCAAACAGGCTCTTGAGACGGTTCAGAGACTTCTCCCAGTTCTCTGTCAAG
CCCACGGGCTGACTCCCGATCAAGTTGTAGCGATTGCGTCGCATGACGGAGGGAAACAAGCATTGGAGAC
TGTCCAACGGCTCCTTCCCGTGTTGTGTCAAGCCCACGGTTTGACGCCTGCACAAGTGGTCGCCATCGCC
TCGAATGGCGGCGGTAAGCAGGCGCTGGAAACAGTACAGCGCCTGCTGCCTGTACTGTGCCAGGATCATG
GACTGACCCCAGACCAGGTAGTCGCAATCGCGTCACATGACGGGGGAAAGCAAGCCCTGGAAACCGTGCA
AAGGTTGTTGCCGGTCCTTTGTCAAGACCACGGCCTTACACCGGAGCAAGTCGTGGCCATTGCAAGCAAC
ATCGGTGGCAAACAGGCTCTTGAGACGGTTCAGAGACTTCTCCCAGTTCTCTGTCAAGCCCACGGGCTGA
CTCCCGATCAAGTTGTAGCGATTGCGAATAACAATGGAGGGAAACAAGCATTGGAGACTGTCCAACGGCT
CCTTCCCGTGTTGTGTCAAGCCCACGGTTTGACGCCTGCACAAGTGGTCGCCATCGCCAGCCATGATGGC
GGTAAGCAGGCGCTGGAAACAGTACAGCGCCTGCTGCCTGTACTGTGCCAGGATCATGGACTGACACCCG
AACAGGTGGTCGCCATTGCTTCTAATGGGGGAGGACGGCCAGCCTTGGAG
