>Addgene plasmid #47288 | TAL3569 | addgene partial sequence | sequence record 69156 | JDS-TALEN-F 5'-TAGGGGTCGGTAAACAGTGG-3'
ACTGTGGCGGGTGAGCTTAGGGGGCCTCCGCTCCAGCTCGACACCGGGCAGCTGCTGAAGATCGCGAAGA
GAGGGGGAGTAACAGCGGTAGAGGCAGTGCACGCCTGGCGCAATGCGCTCACCGGGGCCCCCTTGAACCT
GACCCCAGACCAGGTAGTCGCAATCGCGTCACATGACGGGGGAAAGCAAGCCCTGGAAACCGTGCAAAGG
TTGTTGCCGGTCCTTTGTCAAGACCACGGCCTTACACCGGAGCAAGTCGTGGCCATTGCAAATAATAACG
GTGGCAAACAGGCTCTTGAGACGGTTCAGAGACTTCTCCCAGTTCTCTGTCAAGCCCACGGGCTGACTCC
CGATCAAGTTGTAGCGATTGCGTCGCATGACGGAGGGAAACAAGCATTGGAGACTGTCCAACGGCTCCTT
CCCGTGTTGTGTCAAGCCCACGGTTTGACGCCTGCACAAGTGGTCGCCATCGCCAGCCATGATGGCGGTA
AGCAGGCGCTGGAAACAGTACAGCGCCTGCTGCCTGTACTGTGCCAGGATCATGGACTGACCCCAGACCA
GGTAGTCGCAATCGCGTCACATGACGGGGGAAAGCAAGCCCTGGAAACCGTGCAAAGGTTGTTGCCGGTC
CTTTGTCAAGACCACGGCCTTACACCGGAGCAAGTCGTGGCCATTGCAAGCAATGGGGGTGGCAAACAGG
CTCTTGAGACGGTTCAGAGACTTCTCCCAGTTCTCTGTCAAGCCCACGGGCTGACTCCCGATCAAGTTGT
AGCGATTGCGTCGCATGACGGAGGGAAACAAGCATTGGAGACTGTCCAACGGCTCCTTCCCGTGTTGTGT
CAAGCCCACGGTTTGA
